>Addgene plasmid #27138 | plv-AcGFP-SOD1 (wt) | addgene full sequence | sequence record 310167 | Addgene NGS Result
CGTTACATAACTTACGGTAAATGGCCCGCCTGGCTGACCGCCCAACGACCCCCGCCCATTGACGTCAATA
ATGACGTATGTTCCCATAGTAACGCCAATAGGGACTTTCCATTGACGTCAATGGGTGGAGTATTTACGGT
AAACTGCCCACTTGGCAGTACATCAAGTGTATCATATGCCAAGTACGCCCCCTATTGACGTCAATGACGG
TAAATGGCCCGCCTGGCATTATGCCCAGTACATGACCTTATGGGACTTTCCTACTTGGCAGTACATCTAC
GTATTAGTCATCGCTATTACCATGGTGATGCGGTTTTGGCAGTACATCAATGGGCGTGGATAGCGGTTTG
ACTCACGGGGATTTCCAAGTCTCCACCCCATTGACGTCAATGGGAGTTTGTTTTGGCACCAAAATCAACG
GGACTTTCCAAAATGTCGTAACAACTCCGCCCCATTGACGCAAATGGGCGGTAGGCGTGTACGGTGGGAG
GTCTATATAAGCAGAGCTCGTTTAGTGAACCGTCAGATCGCCTGGAGACGCCATCCACGCTGTTTTGACC
TCCATAGAAGACACCGACTCTAGCGCTACCGGTCGCCACCATGGTGAGCAAGGGCGCCGAGCTGTTCACC
GGCATCGTGCCCATCCTGATCGAGCTGAATGGCGATGTGAATGGCCACAAGTTCAGCGTGAGCGGCGAGG
GCGAGGGCGATGCCACCTACGGCAAGCTGACCCTGAAGTTCATCTGCACCACCGGCAAGCTGCCTGTGCC
CTGGCCCACCCTGGTGACCACCCTGAGCTACGGCGTGCAGTGCTTCTCACGCTACCCCGATCACATGAAG
CAGCACGACTTCTTCAAGAGCGCCATGCCTGAGGGCTACATCCAGGAGCGCACCATCTTCTTCGAGGATG
ACGGCAACTACAAGTCGCGCGCCGAGGTGAAGTTCGAGGGCGATACCCTGGTGAATCGCATCGAGCTGAC
CGGCACCGATTTCAAGGAGGATGGCAACATCCTGGGCAATAAGATGGAGTACAACTACAACGCCCACAAT
GTGTACATCATGACCGACAAGGCCAAGAATGGCATCAAGGTGAACTTCAAGATCCGCCACAACATCGAGG
ATGGCAGCGTGCAGCTGGCCGACCACTACCAGCAGAATACCCCCATCGGCGATGGCCCTGTGCTGCTGCC
CGATAACCACTACCTGTCCACCCAGAGCGCCCTGTCCAAGGACCCCAACGAGAAGCGCGATCACATGATC
TACTTCGGCTTCGTGACCGCCGCCGCCATCACCCACGGCATGGATGAGCTGTACAAGTCCGGACTCAGAT
CTCGAGCTCAAGCTTCGAATTCC
[462 nt withheld, positions 1354-1815]
TAAGTCGACAATCAACCTCTGGATTACAAAATTTGTGAAAGATTGACTGGTATTCTTAACTATGTTGCTC
CTTTTACGCTATGTGGATACGCTGCTTTAATGCCTTTGTATCATGCTATTGCTTCCCGTATGGCTTTCAT
TTTCTCCTCCTTGTATAAATCCTGGTTGCTGTCTCTTTATGAGGAGTTGTGGCCCGTTGTCAGGCAACGT
GGCGTGGTGTGCACTGTGTTTGCTGACGCAACCCCCACTGGTTGGGGCATTGCCACCACCTGTCAGCTCC
TTTCCGGGACTTTCGCTTTCCCCCTCCCTATTGCCACGGCGGAACTCATCGCCGCCTGCCTTGCCCGCTG
CTGGACAGGGGCTCGGCTGTTGGGCACTGACAATTCCGTGGTGTTGTCGGGGAAGCTGACGTCCTTTCCA
TGGCTGCTCGCCTGTGTTGCCACCTGGATTCTGCGCGGGACGTCCTTCTGCTACGTCCCTTCGGCCCTCA
ATCCAGCGGACCTTCCTTCCCGCGGCCTGCTGCCGGCTCTGCGGCCTCTTCCGCGTCTTCGCCTTCGCCC
TCAGACGAGTCGGATCTCCCTTTGGGCCGCCTCCCCGCCTGGAATTCGAGCTCGGTACCTTTAAGACCAA
TGACTTACAAGGCAGCTGTAGATCTTAGCCACTTTTTAAAAGAAAAGGGGGGACTGGAAGGGCTAATTCA
CTCCCAACGAAGACAAGATCTGCTTTTTGCTTGTACTGGGTCTCTCTGGTTAGACCAGATCTGAGCCTGG
GAGCTCTCTGGCTAACTAGGGAACCCACTGCTTAAGCCTCAATAAAGCTTGCCTTGAGTGCTTCAAGTAG
TGTGTGCCCGTCTGTTGTGTGACTCTGGTAACTAGAGATCCCTCAGACCCTTTTAGTCAGTGTGGAAAAT
CTCTAGCAGTAGTAGTTCATGTCATCTTATTATTCAGTATTTATAACTTGCAAAGAAATGAATATCAGAG
AGTGAGAGGAACTTGTTTATTGCAGCTTATAATGGTTACAAATAAAGCAATAGCATCACAAATTTCACAA
ATAAAGCATTTTTTTCACTGCATTCTAGTTGTGGTTTGTCCAAACTCATCAATGTATCTTATCATGTCTG
GCTCTAGCTATCCCGCCCCTAACTCCGCCCATCCCGCCCCTAACTCCGCCCAGTTCCGCCCATTCTCCGC
CCCATGGCTGACTAATTTTTTTTATTTATGCAGAGGCCGAGGCCGCCTCGGCCTCTGAGCTATTCCAGAA
GTAGTGAGGAGGCTTTTTTGGAGGCCTAGGGACGTACCCAATTCGCCCTATAGTGAGTCGTATTACGCGC
GCTCACTGGCCGTCGTTTTACAACGTCGTGACTGGGAAAACCCTGGCGTTACCCAACTTAATCGCCTTGC
AGCACATCCCCCTTTCGCCAGCTGGCGTAATAGCGAAGAGGCCCGCACCGATCGCCCTTCCCAACAGTTG
CGCAGCCTGAATGGCGAATGGG
[124 nt withheld, positions 3308-3431]
C
[91 nt withheld, positions 3433-3523]
A
[49 nt withheld, positions 3525-3573]
CCTTTGACGTTGGAGTCCACGTTCTTT
[37 nt withheld, positions 3601-3637]
ACCCTATCTCGGTCTATTCTTTTGATTTATAAGGGATTTTGCCGATTTCGGCCTATTGGTTAAAAAATGA
GCTGATTTAACAAAAATTTAACGCGAATTTTAACAAAATATTAACGCTTACAATTTAGGTGGCACTTTTC
GGGGAAATGTGCGCGGAACCCCTATTTGTTTATTTTTCTAAATACATTCAAATATGTATCCGCTCATGAG
ACAATAACCCTGATAAATGCTTCAATAATATTGAAAAAGGAAGAGTATGAGTATTCAACATTTCCGTGTC
GCCCTTATTCCCTTTTTTGCGGCATTTTGCCTTCCTGTTTTTGCTCACCCAGAAACGCTGGTGAAAGTAA
AAGATGCTGAAGATCAGTTGGGTGCACGAGTGGGTTACATCGAACTGGATCTCAACAGCGGTAAGATCCT
TGAGAGTTTTCGCCCCGAAGAACGTTTTCCAATGATGAGCACTTTTAAAGTTCTGCTATGTGGCGCGGTA
TTATCCCGTATTGACGCCGGGCAAGAGCAACTCGGTCGCCGCATACACTATTCTCAGAATGACTTGGTTG
AGTACTCACCAGTCACAGAAAAGCATCTTACGGATGGCATGACAGTAAGAGAATTATGCAGTGCTGCCAT
AACCATGAGTGATAACACTGCGGCCAACTTACTTCTGACAACGATCGGAGGACCGAAGGAGCTAACCGCT
TTTTTGCACAACATGGGGGATCATGTAACTCGCCTTGATCGTTGGGAACCGGAGCTGAATGAAGCCATAC
CAAACGACGAGCGTGACACCACGATGCCTGTAGCAATGGCAACAACGTTGCGCAAACTATTAACTGGCGA
ACTACTTACTCTAGCTTCCCGGCAACAATTAATAGACTGGATGGAGGCGGATAAAGTTGCAGGACCACTT
CTGCGCTCGGCCCTTCCGGCTGGCTGGTTTATTGCTGATAAATCTGGAGCCGGTGAGCGTGGGTCTCGCG
GTATCATTGCAGCACTGGGGCCAGATGGTAAGCCCTCCCGTATCGTAGTTATCTACACGACGGGGAGTCA
GGCAACTATGGATGAACGAAATAGACAGATCGCTGAGATAGGTGCCTCACTGATTAAGCATTGGTAACTG
TCAGACCAAGTTTACTCATATATACTTTAGATTGATTTAAAACTTCATTTTTAATTTAAAAGGATCTAGG
TGAAGATCCTTTTTGATAATCTCATGACCAAAATCCCTTAACGTGAGTTTTCGTTCCACTGAGCGTCAGA
CCCCGTAGAAAAGATCAAAGGATCTTCTTGAGATCCTTTTTTTCTGCGCGTAATCTGCTGCTTGCAAACA
AAAAAACCACCGCTACCAGCGGTGGTTTGTTTGCCGGATCAAGAGCTACCAACTCTTTTTCCGAAGGTAA
CTGGCTTCAGCAGAGCGCAGATACCAAATACTGTTCTTCTAGTGTAGCCGTAGTTAGGCCACCACTTCAA
GAACTCTGTAGCACCGCCTACATACCTCGCTCTGCTAATCCTGTTACCAGTGGCTGCTGCCAGTGGCGAT
AAGTCGTGTCTTACCGGGTTGGACTCAAGACGATAGTTACCGGATAAGGCGCAGCGGTCGGGCTGAACGG
GGGGTTCGTGCACACAGCCCAGCTTGGAGCGAACGACCTACACCGAACTGAGATACCTACAGCGTGAGCT
ATGAGAAAGCGCCACGCTTCCCGAAGGGAGAAAGGCGGACAGGTATCCGGTAAGCGGCAGGGTCGGAACA
GGAGAGCGCACGAGGGAGCTTCCAGGGGGAAACGCCTGGTATCTTTATAGTCCTGTCGGGTTTCGCCACC
TCTGACTTGAGCGTCGATTTTTGTGATGCTCGTCAGGGGGGCGGAGCCTATGGAAAAACGCCAGCAACGC
GGCCTTTTTACGGTTCCTGGCCTTTTGCTGGCCTTTTGCTCACATGTTCTTTCCTGCGTTATCCCCTGAT
TCTGTGGATAACCGTATTACCGCCTTTGAGTGAGCTGATACCGCTCGCCGCAGCCGAACGACCGAGCGCA
GCGAGTCAGTGAGCGAGGAAGCGGAAGAGCGCCCAATACGCAAACCGCCTCTCCCCGCGCGTTGGCCGAT
TCATTAATGCAGCTGGCACGACAGGTTTCCCGACTGGAAAGCGGGCAGTGAGCGCAACGCAATTAATGTG
AGTTAGCTCACTCATTAGGCACCCCAGGCTTTACACTTTATGCTTCCGGCTCGTATGTTGTGTGGAATTG
TGAGCGGATAACAATTTCACACAGGAAACAGCTATGACCATGATTACGCCAAGCGCGCAATTAACCCTCA
CTAAAGGGAACAAAAGCTGGAGCTGCAAGCTTAATGTAGTCTTATGCAATACTCTTGTAGTCTTGCAACA
TGGTAACGATGAGTTAGCAACATGCCTTACAAGGAGAGAAAAAGCACCGTGCATGCCGATTGGTGGAAGT
AAGGTGGTACGATCGTGCCTTATTAGGAAGGCAACAGACGGGTCTGACATGGATTGGACGAACCACTGAA
TTGCCGCATTGCAGAGATATTGTATTTAAGTGCCTAGCTCGATACATAAACGGGTCTCTCTGGTTAGACC
AGATCTGAGCCTGGGAGCTCTCTGGCTAACTAGGGAACCCACTGCTTAAGCCTCAATAAAGCTTGCCTTG
AGTGCTTCAAGTAGTGTGTGCCCGTCTGTTGTGTGACTCTGGTAACTAGAGATCCCTCAGACCCTTTTAG
TCAGTGTGGAAAATCTCTAGCAGTGGCGCCCGAACAGGGACTTGAAAGCGAAAGGGAAACCAGAGGAGCT
CTCTCGACGCAGGACTCGGCTTGCTGAAGCGCGCACGGCAAGAGGCGAGGGGCGGCGACTGGTGAGTACG
CCAAAAATTTTGACTAGCGGAGGCTAGAAGGAGAGAGATGGGTGCGAGAGCGTCAGTATTAAGCGGGGGA
GAATTAGATCGCGATGGGAAAAAATTCGGTTAAGGCCAGGGGGAAAGAAAAAATATAAATTAAAACATAT
AGTATGGGCAAGCAGGGAGCTAGAACGATTCGCAGTTAATCCTGGCCTGTTAGAAACATCAGAAGGCTGT
AGACAAATACTGGGACAGCTACAACCATCCCTTCAGACAGGATCAGAAGAACTTAGATCATTATATAATA
CAGTAGCAACCCTCTATTGTGTGCATCAAAGGATAGAGATAAAAGACACCAAGGAAGCTTTAGACAAGAT
AGAGGAAGAGCAAAACAAAAGTAAGACCACCGCACAGCAAGCGGCCGCTGATCTTCAGACCTGGAGGAGG
AGATATGAGGGACAATTGGAGAAGTGAATTATATAAATATAAAGTAGTAAAAATTGAACCATTAGGAGTA
GCACCCACCAAGGCAAAGAGAAGAGTGGTGCAGAGAGAAAAAAGAGCAGTGGGAATAGGAGCTTTGTTCC
TTGGGTTCTTGGGAGCAGCAGGAAGCACTATGGGCGCAGCGTCAATGACGCTGACGGTACAGGCCAGACA
ATTATTGTCTGGTATAGTGCAGCAGCAGAACAATTTGCTGAGGGCTATTGAGGCGCAACAGCATCTGTTG
CAACTCACAGTCTGGGGCATCAAGCAGCTCCAGGCAAGAATCCTGGCTGTGGAAAGATACCTAAAGGATC
AACAGCTCCTGGGGATTTGGGGTTGCTCTGGAAAACTCATTTGCACCACTGCTGTGCCTTGGAATGCTAG
TTGGAGTAATAAATCTCTGGAACAGATTTGGAATCACACGACCTGGATGGAGTGGGACAGAGAAATTAAC
AATTACACAAGCTTAATACACTCCTTAATTGAAGAATCGCAAAACCAGCAAGAAAAGAATGAACAAGAAT
TATTGGAATTAGATAAATGGGCAAGTTTGTGGAATTGGTTTAACATAACAAATTGGCTGTGGTATATAAA
ATTATTCATAATGATAGTAGGAGGCTTGGTAGGTTTAAGAATAGTTTTTGCTGTACTTTCTATAGTGAAT
AGAGTTAGGCAGGGATATTCACCATTATCGTTTCAGACCCACCTCCCAACCCCGAGGGGACCCGACAGGC
CCGAAGGAATAGAAGAAGAAGGTGGAGAGAGAGACAGAGACAGATCCATTCGATTAGTGAACGGATCTCG
ACGGTATCGGTTAACTTTTAAAAGAAAAGGGGGGATTGGGGGGTACAGTGCAGGGGAAAGAATAGTAGAC
ATAATAGCAACAGACATACAAACTAAAGAATTACAAAAACAAATTACAAAATTCAAAATTTTATCGATAA
GCTTGGGAGTTCCG
Features (pLannotate 1.2.2; 28 found; start..end, strand, type, name):
      1..304     +  enhancer       CMV enhancer: human cytomegalovirus immediate early enhancer
    305..508     +  promoter       CMV promoter: human cytomegalovirus (CMV) immediate early promoter
    601..1317    +  CDS            AcGFP1: AcGFP1 is a basic (constitutively fluorescent) green fluorescent protein, derived from Aequorea coerulescens.
   1318..1352    +  misc_feature   MCS (fragment): multiple cloning site
   1354..1815    +  CDS            SOD1 (sequence withheld): SODC_HUMAN - Experimental evidence at protein level: Swiss-Prot protein existence level 1. Destroys radicals which are normally produced within the cells and which are toxic to biological systems. From Homo sapiens (Human).
   1825..2413    +  misc_feature   WPRE: woodchuck hepatitis virus posttranscriptional regulatory element
   2430..2498    +  CDS            nef (fragment): NEF_HV1Z2 - Experimental evidence at protein level: Swiss-Prot protein existence level 1. Extracellular Nef protein targets CD4(+) T-lymphocytes for apoptosis by interacting with CXCR4 surface receptors. From Human immunodeficiency virus type 1 group M subtype D (isolate Z2/CDC-Z34) (HIV-1).
   2500..2733    +  LTR            3' LTR (ΔU3): self-inactivating 3' long terminal repeat (LTR) from HIV-1
   2805..2926    +  polyA_signal   SV40 poly(A) signal: SV40 polyadenylation signal
   2966..3101    +  rep_origin     SV40 ori: SV40 origin of replication
   3122..3140    -  promoter       T7 promoter: promoter for bacteriophage T7 RNA polymerase
   3148..3303    +  CDS            lacZα (fragment): LacZα fragment of β-galactosidase; lacZ fragment
   3308..3736    +  rep_origin     f1 ori (sequence partly withheld): f1 bacteriophage origin of replication; arrow indicates direction of (+) strand synthesis
   3789..3893    +  promoter       AmpR promoter: bla
   3894..4754    +  CDS            AmpR: β-lactamase; bla; confers resistance to ampicillin, carbenicillin, and related antibiotics
   4925..5513    +  rep_origin     ori: high-copy-number ColE1/pMB1/pBR322/pUC origin of replication
   5696..5788    +  CDS            lacI (fragment): lac repressor; lacI; The lac repressor binds to the lac operator to inhibit transcription in E. coli. This inhibition can be relieved by adding lactose or isopropyl-β-D-thiogalactopyranoside (IPTG).
   5801..5822    +  protein_bind   CAP binding site: CAP binding activates transcription in the presence of cAMP. E. coli catabolite activator protein
   5837..5867    +  promoter       lac promoter: promoter for the E. coli lac operon
   5875..5891    +  protein_bind   lac operator: The lac repressor binds to the lac operator to inhibit transcription in E. coli. This inhibition can be relieved by adding lactose or isopropyl-β-D-thiogalactopyranoside (IPTG). lac repressor encoded by lacI
   5936..5954    +  promoter       T3 promoter: promoter for bacteriophage T3 RNA polymerase
   5982..6208    +  promoter       RSV promoter: Rous sarcoma virus enhancer/promoter
   6209..6389    +  LTR            5' LTR (truncated): truncated 5' long terminal repeat (LTR) from HIV-1
   6436..6561    +  misc_feature   HIV-1 Ψ: packaging signal of human immunodeficiency virus type 1
   6545..6908    +  CDS            HIV-1 gag (fragment): gag protein from human immunodeficiency virus 1; gag
   7054..7287    +  misc_feature   RRE: The Rev response element (RRE) of HIV-1 allows for Rev-dependent mRNA export from the nucleus to the cytoplasm.
   7664..7764    +  CDS            Rev (fragment): human immunodeficiency virus 1 (HIV-1) Rev protein; rev; enhances nuclear export of unspliced and incompletely spliced viral mRNAs
   7783..7899    +  misc_feature   cPPT/CTS: central polypurine tract and central termination sequence of HIV-1
