[The description below was written by a language model from this plasmid's Addgene catalogue record and pLannotate feature annotations shown in this document.]
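Description:
plv-AcGFP-SOD1 (wt) is a third-generation-style, self-inactivating HIV-1 lentiviral transfer plasmid built on the pRRL156sin-cPPT-hCMV-wpre backbone and carrying wild-type human SOD1 fused to a green fluorescent protein. In bacteria it is maintained through a high-copy ColE1/pUC-type origin and selected with ampicillin via the β-lactamase gene. The backbone also retains an f1 origin, an SV40 origin and poly(A) signal, and remnants of a lac/T3/T7 cloning region that have no role in the viral payload.

The viral genome is transcribed in packaging cells from a chimeric RSV promoter joined to a truncated 5' LTR, which makes genomic RNA production independent of Tat. It is followed by the Ψ packaging signal with a partial gag sequence, the Rev response element for Rev-dependent nuclear export, and the cPPT/CTS element, which aids nuclear import of the reverse-transcribed genome. Downstream, the internal human CMV enhancer/promoter drives a single open reading frame in which AcGFP1, from Aequorea coerulescens, sits at the N-terminus and is joined through a short residual multiple cloning site linker to the SOD1 coding sequence. A WPRE after the insert enhances transcript stability and expression. The ΔU3 3' LTR ensures that the integrated provirus lacks LTR promoter activity, so expression depends on the CMV promoter.

No mammalian selection marker is annotated, so transduced cells would be identified by AcGFP fluorescence. The associated publication examined how a GFP tag modifies SOD1 properties in the context of amyotrophic lateral sclerosis research, and this wild-type construct fits that use for stable expression and visualisation of tagged SOD1 in transduced cells.
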