Addgene plasmid #27138: plv-AcGFP-SOD1 (wt)
Depositing lab: Elizabeth Fisher. Depositing organization: Medical Research Council, South Africa. Publication: Modification of superoxide dismutase 1 (SOD1) properties by a GFP tag--implications for research into amyotrophic lateral sclerosis (ALS). Stevens JC, Chia R, Hendriks WT, Bros-Facer V, van Minnen J, Martin JE, Jackson GS, Greensmith L, Schiavo G, Fisher EM. PLoS One. 2010 . 5(3):e9541. 10.1371/journal.pone.0009541 PubMed 20221404.
Backbone
  Vector backbone: pRRL156sin-cPPT-hCMV-wpre
  Vector type: Lentiviral
Growth in bacteria
  Bacterial resistance: Ampicillin, 100 μg/mL
  Growth temperature: 37°C
  Growth strain: Stbl3
  Growth instructions: Stbl3
  Copy number: Unknown
Gene/Insert
  Gene/Insert name: SOD1
  Species: H. sapiens (human)
  Insert size (bp): 470
  Entrez Gene: SOD1 (a.k.a. ALS, ALS1, HEL-S-44, IPOA, SOD, STAHP, hSod1, homodimer)
  Tag / fusion protein: AcGFP (N terminal on insert)
  Cloning method: Restriction Enzyme; 5′ cloning site NheI/XbaI (destroyed during cloning); 3′ cloning site SalI (not destroyed)
  Sequencing primers: 5′ CMV-F
Terms and licenses: Academic/Nonprofit Terms; Industry Terms: Not Available to Industry
How to cite: plv-AcGFP-SOD1 (wt) was a gift from Elizabeth Fisher (Addgene plasmid # 27138 ; http://n2t.net/addgene:27138 ; RRID:Addgene_27138)
