>Addgene plasmid #27138 | plv-AcGFP-SOD1 (wt) | addgene partial sequence | sequence record 33448 | 27138 with hSOD1-R (5' accacaagccaaacgacttc 3')
[281 nt withheld, positions 1-281]
GGAATTCGAAGCTTGAGCTCGAGATCTGAGTCCGGACTTGTACAGCTCATCCATGCCGTGGGTGATGGCG
GCGGCGGTCACGAAGCCGAAGTAGATCATGTGATCGCGCTTCTCGTTGGGGTCCTTGGACAGGGCGCTCT
GGGTGGACAGGTAGTGGTTATCGGGCAGCAGCACAGGGCCATCGCCGATGGGGGTATTCTGCTGGTAGTG
GTCGGCCAGCTGCACGCTGCCATCCTCGATGTTGTGGCGGATCTTGAAGTTCACCTTGATGCCATTCTTG
GCCTTGTCGGTCATGATGTACACATTGTGGGCGTTGTAGTTGTACTCCATCTTATTGCCCAGGATGTTGC
CATCCTCCTTGAAATCGGTGCCGGTCAGCTCGATGCGATTCACCAGGGTATCGCCCTCGAACTTCACCTC
GGCGCGCGACTTGTAGTTGCCGTCATCCTC
