>Addgene plasmid #27138 | plv-AcGFP-SOD1 (wt) | addgene partial sequence | sequence record 33449 | 27138 with CMV-F
GTCAGATCGCCTGGAGACGCCATCCACGCTGTTTTGACCTCCATAGAAGACACCGACTCTAGCGCTACCG
GTCGCCACCATGGTGAGCAAGGGCGCCGAGCTGTTCACCGGCATCGTGCCCATCCTGATCGAGCTGAATG
GCGATGTGAATGGCCACAAGTTCAGCGTGAGCGGCGAGGGCGAGGGCGATGCCACCTACGGCAAGCTGAC
CCTGAAGTTCATCTGCACCACCGGCAAGCTGCCTGTGCCCTGGCCCACCCTGGTGACCACCCTGAGCTAC
GGCGTGCAGTGCTTCTCACGCTACCCCGATCACATGAAGCAGCACGACTTCTTCAAGAGCGCCATGCCTG
AGGGCTACATCCAGGAGCGCACCATCTTCTTCGAGGATGACGGCAACTACAAGTCGCGCGCCGAGGTGAA
GTTCGAGGGCGATACCCTGGTGAATCGCATCGAGCTGACCGGCACCGATTTCAAGGAGGATGGCAACATC
CTGGGCAATAAGATGGAGTACAACTACAACGCCCACAATGTGTACATCATGACCGACAAGGCCAAGAATG
GCATCAAGGTGAACTTCAAGATCCGCCACAACATCGAGGATGGCAGCGTGCAGCTGGCCGACCACTACCA
GCAGAATACCCCCATCGGCGATGGCCCTGTGCTGCTGCCCGATAACCACTACCTGTCCACCCAGAGCGCC
CTGTCCAAGGACCCCAACGAGAAGCGCGATCAC
